>Addgene plasmid #116604 | pHAGE-PIK3R1-R386* | addgene full sequence | sequence record 250677 | Addgene NGS Result
TGGAAGGGCTAATTCACTCCCAAAGAAGACAAGATATCCTTGATCTGTGGATCTACCACACACAAGGCTA
CTTCCCTGATTAGCAGAACTACACACCAGGGCCAGGGGTCAGATATCCACTGACCTTTGGATGGTGCTAC
AAGCTAGTACCAGTTGAGCCAGATAAGGTAGAAGAGGCCAATAAAGGAGAGAACACCAGCTTGTTACACC
CTGTGAGCCTGCATGGGATGGATGACCCGGAGAGAGAAGTGTTAGAGTGGAGGTTTGACAGCCGCCTAGC
ATTTCATCACGTGGCCCGAGAGCTGCATCCGGAGTACTTCAAGAACTGCTGATATCGAGCTTGCTACAAG
GGACTTTCCGCTGGGGACTTTCCAGGGAGGCGTGGCCTGGGCGGGACTGGGGAGTGGCGAGCCCTCAGAT
CCTGCATATAAGCAGCTGCTTTTTGCCTGTACTGGGTCTCTCTGGTTAGACCAGATCTGAGCCTGGGAGC
TCTCTGGCTAACTAGGGAACCCACTGCTTAAGCCTCAATAAAGCTTGCCTTGAGTGCTTCAAGTAGTGTG
TGCCCGTCTGTTGTGTGACTCTGGTAACTAGAGATCCCTCAGACCCTTTTAGTCAGTGTGGAAAATCTCT
AGCAGTGGCGCCCGAACAGGGACTTGAAAGCGAAAGGGAAACCAGAGGAGCTCTCTCGACGCAGGACTCG
GCTTGCTGAAGCGCGCACGGCAAGAGGCGAGGGGCGGCGACTGGTGAGTACGCCAAAAATTTTGACTAGC
GGAGGCTAGAAGGAGAGAGATGGGTGCGAGAGCGTCAGTATTAAGCGGGGGAGAATTAGATCGCGATGGG
AAAAAATTCGGTTAAGGCCAGGGGGAAAGAAAAAATATAAATTAAAACATATAGTATGGGCAAGCAGGGA
GCTAGAACGATTCGCAGTTAATCCTGGCCTGTTAGAAACATCAGAAGGCTGTAGACAAATACTGGGACAG
CTACAACCATCCCTTCAGACAGGATCAGAAGAACTTAGATCATTATATAATACAGTAGCAACCCTCTATT
GTGTGCATCAAAGGATAGAGATAAAAGACACCAAGGAAGCTTTAGACAAGATAGAGGAAGAGCAAAACAA
AAGTAAGACCACCGCACAGCAAGCGGCCGGCCGCTGATCTTCAGACCTGGAGGAGGAGATATGAGGGACA
ATTGGAGAAGTGAATTATATAAATATAAAGTAGTAAAAATTGAACCATTAGGAGTAGCACCCACCAAGGC
AAAGAGAAGAGTGGTGCAGAGAGAAAAAAGAGCAGTGGGAATAGGAGCTTTGTTCCTTGGGTTCTTGGGA
GCAGCAGGAAGCACTATGGGCGCAGCGTCAATGACGCTGACGGTACAGGCCAGACAATTATTGTCTGGTA
TAGTGCAGCAGCAGAACAATTTGCTGAGGGCTATTGAGGCGCAACAGCATCTGTTGCAACTCACAGTCTG
GGGCATCAAGCAGCTCCAGGCAAGAATCCTGGCTGTGGAAAGATACCTAAAGGATCAACAGCTCCTGGGG
ATTTGGGGTTGCTCTGGAAAACTCATTTGCACCACTGCTGTGCCTTGGAATGCTAGTTGGAGTAATAAAT
CTCTGGAACAGATTTGGAATCACACGACCTGGATGGAGTGGGACAGAGAAATTAACAATTACACAAGCTT
AATACACTCCTTAATTGAAGAATCGCAAAACCAGCAAGAAAAGAATGAACAAGAATTATTGGAATTAGAT
AAATGGGCAAGTTTGTGGAATTGGTTTAACATAACAAATTGGCTGTGGTATATAAAATTATTCATAATGA
TAGTAGGAGGCTTGGTAGGTTTAAGAATAGTTTTTGCTGTACTTTCTATAGTGAATAGAGTTAGGCAGGG
ATATTCACCATTATCGTTTCAGACCCACCTCCCAACCCCGAGGGGACCCGACAGGCCCGAAGGAATAGAA
GAAGAAGGTGGAGAGAGAGACAGAGACAGATCCATTCGATTAGTGAACGGATCTCGACGGTATCGCCGAA
TTCACAAATGGCAGTATTCATCCACAATTTTAAAAGAAAAGGGGGGATTGGGGGGTACAGTGCAGGGGAA
AGAATAGTAGACATAATAGCAACAGACATACAAACTAAAGAATTACAAAAACAAATTACAAAAATTCAAA
ATTTTCGGGTTTATTACAGGGACAGCAGAGATCCAGTTTGGACTAGTCGTGAGGCTCCGGTGCCCGTCAG
TGGGCAGAGCGCACATCGCCCACAGTCCCCGAGAAGTTGGGGGGAGGGGTCGGCAATTGAACCGGTGCCT
AGAGAAGGTGGCGCGGGGTAAACTGGGAAAGTGATGTCGTGTACTGGCTCCGCCTTTTTCCCGAGGGTGG
GGGAGAACCGTATATAAGTGCAGTAGTCGCCGTGAACGTTCTTTTTCGCAACGGGTTTGCCGCCAGAACA
CAGGTAAGTGCCGTGTGTGGTTCCCGCGGGCCTGGCCTCTTTACGGGTTATGGCCCTTGCGTGCCTTGAA
TTACTTCCACCTGGCTGCAGTACGTGATTCTTGATCCCGAGCTTCGGGTTGGAAGTGGGTGGGAGAGTTC
GAGGCCTTGCGCTTAAGGAGCCCCTTCGCCTCGTGCTTGAGTTGAGGCCTGGCCTGGGCGCTGGGGCCGC
CGCGTGCGAATCTGGTGGCACCTTCGCGCCTGTCTCGCTGCTTTCGATAAGTCTCTAGCCATTTAAAATT
TTTGATGACCTGCTGCGACGCTTTTTTTCTGGCAAGATAGTCTTGTAAATGCGGGCCAAGATCTGCACAC
TGGTATTTCGGTTTTTGGGGCCGCGGGCGGCGACGGGGCCCGTGCGTCCCAGCGCACATGTTCGGCGAGG
CGGGGCCTGCGAGCGCGGCCACCGAGAATCGGACGGGGGTAGTCTCAAGCTGGCCGGCCTGCTCTGGTGC
CTGGCCTCGCGCCGCCGTGTATCGCCCCGCCCTGGGCGGCAAGGCTGGCCCGGTCGGCACCAGTTGCGTG
AGCGGAAAGATGGCCGCTTCCCGGCCCTGCTGCAGGGAGCTCAAAATGGAGGACGCGGCGCTCGGGAGAG
CGGGCGGGTGAGTCACCCACACAAAGGAAAAGGGCCTTTCCGTCCTCAGCCGTCGCTTCATGTGACTCCA
CGGAGTACCGGGCGCCGTCCAGGCACCTCGATTAGTTCTCGAGCTTTTGGAGTACGTCGTCTTTAGGTTG
GGGGGAGGGGTTTTATGCGATGGAGTTTCCCCACACTGAGTGGGTGGAGACTGAAGTTAGGCCAGCTTGG
CACTTGATGTAATTCTCCTTGGAATTTGCCCTTTTTGAGTTTGGATCTTGGTTCATTCTCAAGCCTCAGA
CAGTGGTTCAAAGTTTTTTTCTTCCATTTCAGGTGTCGTGAAGCGGCCCTGCAGATATCAACAAGTTTGT
ACAAAAAAGTTGGCATGGTTTACCCATACGATGTTCCAGATTACGCTAGTGCTGAGGGGTACCAGTACAG
AGCGCTGTATGATTATAAAAAGGAAAGAGAAGAAGATATTGACTTGCACTTGGGTGACATATTGACTGTG
AATAAAGGGTCCTTAGTAGCTCTTGGATTCAGTGATGGACAGGAAGCCAGGCCTGAAGAAATTGGCTGGT
TAAATGGCTATAATGAAACCACAGGGGAAAGGGGGGACTTTCCGGGAACTTATGTAGAATATATTGGAAG
GAAAAAAATCTCGCCTCCCACACCAAAGCCCCGGCCACCTCGGCCTCTTCCTGTTGCACCAGGTTCTTCG
AAAACTGAAGCAGATGTTGAACAACAAGCTTTGACTCTCCCGGATCTTGCAGAGCAGTTTGCCCCTCCTG
ACATTGCCCCGCCTCTTCTTATCAAGCTCGTGGAAGCCATTGAAAAGAAAGGTCTGGAATGTTCAACTCT
ATACAGAACACAGAGCTCCAGCAACCTGGCAGAATTACGACAGCTTCTTGATTGTGATACACCCTCCGTG
GACTTGGAAATGATCGATGTGCACGTTTTGGCTGACGCTTTCAAACGCTATCTCCTGGACTTACCAAATC
CTGTCATTCCAGCAGCCGTTTACAGTGAAATGATTTCTTTAGCTCCAGAAGTACAAAGCTCCGAAGAATA
TATTCAGCTATTGAAGAAGCTTATTAGGTCGCCTAGCATACCTCATCAGTATTGGCTTACGCTTCAGTAT
TTGTTAAAACATTTCTTCAAGCTCTCTCAAACCTCCAGCAAAAATCTGTTGAATGCAAGAGTACTCTCTG
AAATTTTCAGCCCTATGCTTTTCAGATTCTCAGCAGCCAGCTCTGATAATACTGAAAACCTCATAAAAGT
TATAGAAATTTTAATCTCAACTGAATGGAATGAACGACAGCCTGCACCAGCACTGCCTCCTAAACCACCA
AAACCTACTACTGTAGCCAACAACGGTATGAATAACAATATGTCCTTACAAGATGCTGAATGGTACTGGG
GAGATATCTCGAGGGAAGAAGTGAATGAAAAACTTCGAGATACAGCAGACGGGACCTTTTTGGTACGAGA
TGCGTCTACTAAAATGCATGGTGATTATACTCTTACACTAAGGAAAGGGGGAAATAACAAATTAATCAAA
ATATTTCATTGAGATGGGAAATATGGCTTCTCTGACCCATTAACCTTCAGTTCTGTGGTTGAATTAATAA
ACCACTACCGGAATGAATCTCTAGCTCAGTATAATCCCAAATTGGATGTGAAATTACTTTATCCAGTATC
CAAATACCAACAGGATCAAGTTGTCAAAGAAGATAATATTGAAGCTGTAGGGAAAAAATTACATGAATAT
AACACTCAGTTTCAAGAAAAAAGTCGAGAATATGATAGATTATATGAAGAATATACCCGCACATCCCAGG
AAATCCAAATGAAAAGGACAGCTATTGAAGCATTTAATGAAACCATAAAAATATTTGAAGAACAGTGCCA
GACCCAAGAGCGGTACAGCAAAGAATACATAGAAAAGTTTAAACGTGAAGGCAATGAGAAAGAAATACAA
AGGATTATGCATAATTATGATAAGTTGAAGTCTCGAATCAGTGAAATTATTGACAGTAGAAGAAGATTGG
AAGAAGACTTGAAGAAGCAGGCAGCTGAGTATCGAGAAATTGACAAACGTATGAACAGCATTAAACCAGA
CCTTATCCAGCTGAGAAAGACGAGAGACCAATACTTGATGTGGTTGACTCAAAAAGGTGTTCGGCAAAAG
AAGTTGAACGAGTGGTTGGGCAATGAAAACACTGAAGACCAATATTCACTGGTGGAAGATGATGAAGATT
TGCCCCATCATGATGAGAAGACATGGAATGTTGGAAGCAGCAACCGAAACAAAGCTGAAAACCTGTTGCG
AGGGAAGCGAGATGGCACTTTTCTTGTCCGGGAGAGCAGTAAACAGGGCTGCTATGCCTGCTCTGTAGTG
GTGGACGGCGAAGTAAAGCATTGTGTCATAAACAAAACAGCAACTGGCTATGGCTTTGCCGAGCCCTATA
ACTTGTACAGCTCTCTGAAAGAACTGGTGCTACATTACCAACACACCTCCCTTGTGCAGCACAACGACTC
CCTCAATGTCACACTAGCCTACCCAGTATATGCACAGCAGAGGCGATGCCCAACTTTCTTGTACAAAGTG
GTTGATATCCAGCACAGTGGCGGCCGCTCGAGTCTAGAGGGCCCGCGGTTCGAAGGTAAGCCTATCCCTA
ACCCTCTCCTCGGTCTCGATTCTACGCGTACCGGTTAGTAATGAGATCCCTCCCCCCCCCCTAACGTTAC
TGGCCGAAGCCGCTTGGAATAAGGCCGGTGTGCGTTTGTCTATATGTTATTTTCCACCATATTGCCGTCT
TTTGGCAATGTGAGGGCCCGGAAACCTGGCCCTGTCTTCTTGACGAGCATTCCTAGGGGTCTTTCCCCTC
TCGCCAAAGGAATGCAAGGTCTGTTGAATGTCGTGAAGGAAGCAGTTCCTCTGGAAGCTTCTTGAAGACA
AACAACGTCTGTAGCGACCCTTTGCAGGCAGCGGAACCCCCCACCTGGCGACAGGTGCCTCTGCGGCCAA
AAGCCACGTGTATAAGATACACCTGCAAAGGCGGCACAACCCCAGTGCCACGTTGTGAGTTGGATAGTTG
TGGAAAGAGTCAAATGGCTCTCCTCAAGCGTATTCAACAAGGGGCTGAAGGATGCCCAGAAGGTACCCCA
TTGTATGGGATCTGATCTGGGGCCTCGGTGCACATGCTTTACATGTGTTTAGTCGAGGTTAAAAAAACGT
CTAGGCCCCCCGAACCACGGGGACGTGGTTTTCCTTTGAAAAACACGATGATAATATGGCCACACATATG
GTGAGCAAGGGCGAGGAGCTGTTCACCGGGGTGGTGCCCATCCTGGTCGAGCTGGACGGCGACGTAAACG
GCCACAAGTTCAGCGTGTCCGGCGAGGGCGAGGGCGATGCCACCTACGGCAAGCTGACCCTGAAGTTCAT
CTGCACCACCGGCAAGCTGCCCGTGCCCTGGCCCACCCTCGTGACCACCCTGACCTACGGCGTGCAGTGC
TTCAGCCGCTACCCCGACCACATGAAGCAGCACGACTTCTTCAAGTCCGCCATGCCCGAAGGCTACGTCC
AGGAGCGCACCATCTTCTTCAAGGACGACGGCAACTACAAGACCCGCGCCGAGGTGAAGTTCGAGGGCGA
CACCCTGGTGAACCGCATCGAGCTGAAGGGCATCGACTTCAAGGAGGACGGCAACATCCTGGGGCACAAG
CTGGAGTACAACTACAACAGCCACAACGTCTATATCATGGCCGACAAGCAGAAGAACGGCATCAAGGTGA
ACTTCAAGATCCGCCACAACATCGAGGACGGCAGCGTGCAGCTCGCCGACCACTACCAGCAGAACACCCC
CATCGGCGACGGCCCCGTGCTGCTGCCCGACAACCACTACCTGAGCACCCAGTCCGCCCTGAGCAAAGAC
CCCAACGAGAAGCGCGATCACATGGTCCTGCTGGAGTTCGTGACCGCCGCCGGGATCACTCTCGGCATGG
ACGAGCTGTACAAGTAAATCGATAGATCCTAATCAACCTCTGGATTACAAAATTTGTGAAAGATTGACTG
GTATTCTTAACTATGTTGCTCCTTTTACGCTATGTGGATACGCTGCTTTAATGCCTTTGTATCATGCTAT
TGCTTCCCGTATGGCTTTCATTTTCTCCTCCTTGTATAAATCCTGGTTGCTGTCTCTTTATGAGGAGTTG
TGGCCCGTTGTCAGGCAACGTGGCGTGGTGTGCACTGTGTTTGCTGACGCAACCCCCACTGGTTGGGGCA
TTGCCACCACCTGTCAGCTCCTTTCCGGGACTTTCGCTTTCCCCCTCCCTATTGCCACGGCGGAACTCAT
CGCCGCCTGCCTTGCCCGCTGCTGGACAGGGGCTCGGCTGTTGGGCACTGACAATTCCGTGGTGTTGTCG
GGGAAATCATCGTCCTTTCCTTGGCTGCTCGCCTGTGTTGCCACCTGGATTCTGCGCGGGACGTCCTTCT
GCTACGTCCCTTCGGCCCTCAATCCAGCGGACCTTCCTTCCCGCGGCCTGCTGCCGGCTCTGCGGCCTCT
TCCGCGTCTTCGCCTTCGCCCTCAGACGAGTCGGATCTCCCTTTGGGCCGCCTCCCCGCCTGAGATCCTT
TAAGACCAATGACTTACAAGGCAGCTGTAGATCTTAGCCACTTTTTAAAAGAAAAGGGGGGACTGGAAGG
GCTAATTCACTCCCAACGAAGACAAGATCTGCTTTTTGCTTGTACTGGGTCTCTCTGGTTAGACCAGATC
TGAGCCTGGGAGCTCTCTGGCTAACTAGGGAACCCACTGCTTAAGCCTCAATAAAGCTTGCCTTGAGTGC
TTCAAGTAGTGTGTGCCCGTCTGTTGTGTGACTCTGGTAACTAGAGATCCCTCAGACCCTTTTAGTCAGT
GTGGAAAATCTCTAGCAGTAGTAGTTCATGTCATCTTATTATTCAGTATTTATAACTTGCAAAGAAATGA
ATATCAGAGAGTGAGAGGCCCGGGTTAATTAAGGAAAGGGCTAGATCATTCTTGAAGACGAAAGGGCCTC
GTGATACGCCTATTTTTATAGGTTAATGTCATGATAATAATGGTTTCTTAGACGTCAGGTGGCACTTTTC
GGGGAAATGTGCGCGGAACCCCTATTTGTTTATTTTTCTAAATACATTCAAATATGTATCCGCTCATGAG
ACAATAACCCTGATAAATGCTTCAATAATATTGAAAAAGGAAGAGTATGAGTATTCAACATTTCCGTGTC
GCCCTTATTCCCTTTTTTGCGGCATTTTGCCTTCCTGTTTTTGCTCACCCAGAAACGCTGGTGAAAGTAA
AAGATGCTGAAGATCAGTTGGGTGCACGAGTGGGTTACATCGAACTGGATCTCAACAGCGGTAAGATCCT
TGAGAGTTTTCGCCCCGAAGAACGTTTTCCAATGATGAGCACTTTTAAAGTTCTGCTATGTGGCGCGGTA
TTATCCCGTGTTGACGCCGGGCAAGAGCAACTCGGTCGCCGCATACACTATTCTCAGAATGACTTGGTTG
AGTACTCACCAGTCACAGAAAAGCATCTTACGGATGGCATGACAGTAAGAGAATTATGCAGTGCTGCCAT
AACCATGAGTGATAACACTGCGGCCAACTTACTTCTGACAACGATCGGAGGACCGAAGGAGCTAACCGCT
TTTTTGCACAACATGGGGGATCATGTAACTCGCCTTGATCGTTGGGAACCGGAGCTGAATGAAGCCATAC
CAAACGACGAGCGTGACACCACGATGCCTGTAGCAATGGCAACAACGTTGCGCAAACTATTAACTGGCGA
ACTACTTACTCTAGCTTCCCGGCAACAATTAATAGACTGGATGGAGGCGGATAAAGTTGCAGGACCACTT
CTGCGCTCGGCCCTTCCGGCTGGCTGGTTTATTGCTGATAAATCTGGAGCCGGTGAGCGTGGGTCTCGCG
GTATCATTGCAGCACTGGGGCCAGATGGTAAGCCCTCCCGTATCGTAGTTATCTACACGACGGGGAGTCA
GGCAACTATGGATGAACGAAATAGACAGATCGCTGAGATAGGTGCCTCACTGATTAAGCATTGGTAACTG
TCAGACCAAGTTTACTCATATATACTTTAGATTGATTTAAAACTTCATTTTTAATTTAAAAGGATCTAGG
TGAAGATCCTTTTTGATAATCTCATGACCAAAATCCCTTAACGTGAGTTTTCGTTCCACTGAGCGTCAGA
CCCCGTAGAAAAGATCAAAGGATCTTCTTGAGATCCTTTTTTTCTGCGCGTAATCTGCTGCTTGCAAACA
AAAAAACCACCGCTACCAGCGGTGGTTTGTTTGCCGGATCAAGAGCTACCAACTCTTTTTCCGAAGGTAA
CTGGCTTCAGCAGAGCGCAGATACCAAATACTGTTCTTCTAGTGTAGCCGTAGTTAGGCCACCACTTCAA
GAACTCTGTAGCACCGCCTACATACCTCGCTCTGCTAATCCTGTTACCAGTGGCTGCTGCCAGTGGCGAT
AAGTCGTGTCTTACCGGGTTGGACTCAAGACGATAGTTACCGGATAAGGCGCAGCGGTCGGGCTGAACGG
GGGGTTCGTGCACACAGCCCAGCTTGGAGCGAACGACCTACACCGAACTGAGATACCTACAGCGTGAGCT
ATGAGAAAGCGCCACGCTTCCCGAAGGGAGAAAGGCGGACAGGTATCCGGTAAGCGGCAGGGTCGGAACA
GGAGAGCGCACGAGGGAGCTTCCAGGGGGAAACGCCTGGTATCTTTATAGTCCTGTCGGGTTTCGCCACC
TCTGACTTGAGCGTCGATTTTTGTGATGCTCGTCAGGGGGGCGGAGCCTATGGAAAAACGCCAGCAACGC
GGCCTTTTTACGGTTCCTGGCCTTTTGCTGGCCTTTTGCTCACATGTTCTTTCCTGCGTTATCCCCTGAT
TCTGTGGATAACCGTATTACCGCCTTTGAGTGAGCTGATACCGCTCGCCGCAGCCGAACGACCGAGCGCA
GCGAGTCAGTGAGCGAGGAAGCGGAAGAGCGCCCAATACGCAAACCGCCTCTCCCCGCGCGTTGGCCGAT
TCATTAATGCAGCAAGCTCATGGCTGACTAATTTTTTTTATTTATGCAGAGGCCGAGGCCGCCTCGGCCT
CTGAGCTATTCCAGAAGTAGTGAGGAGGCTTTTTTGGAGGCCTAGGCTTTTGCAAAAAGCTCCCCGTGGC
ACGACAGGTTTCCCGACTGGAAAGCGGGCAGTGAGCGCAACGCAATTAATGTGAGTTAGCTCACTCATTA
GGCACCCCAGGCTTTACACTTTATGCTTCCGGCTCGTATGTTGTGTGGAATTGTGAGCGGATAACAATTT
CACACAGGAAACAGCTATGACATGATTACGAATTTCACAAATAAAGCATTTTTTTCACTGCATTCTAGTT
GTGGTTTGTCCAAACTCATCAATGTATCTTATCATGTCTGGATCAACTGGATAACTCAAGCTAACCAAAA
TCATCCCAAACTTCCCACCCCATACCCTATTACCACTGCCAATTACCTGTGGTTTCATTTACTCTAAACC
TGTGATTCCTCTGAATTATTTTCATTTTAAAGAAATTGTATTTGTTAAATATGTACTACAAACTTAGTAG
T
Features (pLannotate 1.2.2; 28 found; start..end, strand, type, name):
    377..634     +  LTR            5' LTR (truncated): truncated 5' long terminal repeat (LTR) from HIV-1
    681..806     +  misc_feature   HIV-1 Ψ: packaging signal of human immunodeficiency virus type 1
    790..1128    +  CDS            HIV-1 gag (fragment): gag protein from human immunodeficiency virus 1; gag
   1303..1536    +  misc_feature   RRE: The Rev response element (RRE) of HIV-1 allows for Rev-dependent mRNA export from the nucleus to the cytoplasm.
   1913..2013    +  CDS            Rev (fragment): human immunodeficiency virus 1 (HIV-1) Rev protein; rev; enhances nuclear export of unspliced and incompletely spliced viral mRNAs
   2058..2175    +  misc_feature   cPPT/CTS: central polypurine tract and central termination sequence of HIV-1
   2223..3401    +  promoter       EF-1α promoter: strong constitutive promoter for human elongation factor EF-1α
   3422..3439    +  protein_bind   attB1 (fragment): mutant version of attB; core recombination site for the Gateway® BP reaction BP Clonase™
   3451..3477    +  CDS            3xHA (fragment): three tandem HA epitope tags
   3478..5646    +  CDS            PIK3R1: P85A_HUMAN - Also known as GRB1. Experimental evidence at protein level: Swiss-Prot protein existence level 1. Binds to activated (phosphorylated) protein-Tyr kinases, through its SH2 domain, and acts as an adapter, mediating the association of the p110 catalytic unit to the plasma membrane. Necessary for the insulin-stimulated increase in glucose uptake and glycogen synthesis in insulin-sensitive tissues. Plays an important role in signaling in response to FGFR1, FGFR2, FGFR3, FGFR4, KITLG/SCF, KIT, PDGFRA and PDGFRB. Likewise, plays a role in ITGB2 signaling (PubMed:17626883, PubMed:19805105
   5649..5672    -  protein_bind   attB2: mutant version of attB; recombination site for the Gateway® BP reaction BP Clonase™
   5725..5766    +  CDS            V5 tag: epitope tag from simian virus 5
   5892..6354    +  misc_feature   IRES: internal ribosome entry site (IRES) of the encephalomyocarditis virus (EMCV)
   6368..7087    +  CDS            EGFP: the original enhanced GFP (Yang et al., 1996) mammalian codon-optimized
   7101..7689    +  misc_feature   WPRE: woodchuck hepatitis virus posttranscriptional regulatory element
   7697..7762    +  CDS            nef (fragment): NEF_HV1Z2 - Experimental evidence at protein level: Swiss-Prot protein existence level 1. Extracellular Nef protein targets CD4(+) T-lymphocytes for apoptosis by interacting with CXCR4 surface receptors. From Human immunodeficiency virus type 1 group M subtype D (isolate Z2/CDC-Z34) (HIV-1).
   7764..7997    +  LTR            3' LTR (ΔU3): self-inactivating 3' long terminal repeat (LTR) from HIV-1
   8202..8306    +  promoter       AmpR promoter: bla
   8307..9167    +  CDS            AmpR: β-lactamase; bla; confers resistance to ampicillin, carbenicillin, and related antibiotics
   9338..9926    +  rep_origin     ori: high-copy-number ColE1/pMB1/pBR322/pUC origin of replication
  10109..10163   +  CDS            lacI (fragment): lac repressor; lacI; The lac repressor binds to the lac operator to inhibit transcription in E. coli. This inhibition can be relieved by adding lactose or isopropyl-β-D-thiogalactopyranoside (IPTG).
  10169..10262   +  rep_origin     SV40 ori (fragment): SV40 origin of replication
  10287..10324   +  CDS            lacI (fragment): lac repressor; lacI; The lac repressor binds to the lac operator to inhibit transcription in E. coli. This inhibition can be relieved by adding lactose or isopropyl-β-D-thiogalactopyranoside (IPTG).
  10337..10358   +  protein_bind   CAP binding site: CAP binding activates transcription in the presence of cAMP. E. coli catabolite activator protein
  10373..10403   +  promoter       lac promoter: promoter for the E. coli lac operon
  10407..10429   +  protein_bind   lac operator (fragment): The lac repressor binds to the lac operator to inhibit transcription in E. coli. This inhibition can be relieved by adding lactose or isopropyl-β-D-thiogalactopyranoside (IPTG). lac repressor encoded by lacI
  10461..10544   +  polyA_signal   SV40 poly(A) signal (fragment): SV40 polyadenylation signal
  10711..329     +  CDS            nef (fragment) (across the origin): NEF_HV1BR - Experimental evidence at protein level: Swiss-Prot protein existence level 1. Extracellular Nef protein targets CD4(+) T-lymphocytes for apoptosis by interacting with CXCR4 surface receptors (PubMed:14990729). From Human immunodeficiency virus type 1 group M subtype B (isolate BRU/LAI) (HIV-1).
