[The description below was written by a language model from this plasmid's Addgene catalogue record and pLannotate feature annotations shown in this document.]
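Description:
pHAGE-PIK3R1-R386* is an HIV-1-derived lentiviral expression plasmid built on the pHAGE backbone and carrying human PIK3R1, which encodes the p85α regulatory subunit of PI3-kinase, with the nonsense mutation R386*. It is maintained in E. coli through a high-copy ColE1/pUC-type origin and selected with ampicillin via the β-lactamase gene. The viral portion contains a truncated 5' LTR, the Ψ packaging signal with an adjoining gag fragment, the Rev response element, the cPPT/CTS and a self-inactivating ΔU3 3' LTR. These elements allow the transcript to be packaged when helper functions are supplied in trans and then integrated into target cells without reconstituting an active viral promoter.

Between the LTRs, the strong constitutive EF-1α promoter drives the PIK3R1 open reading frame, which was introduced by Gateway recombination and is flanked by attB1 and attB2 sites. A short fragment annotated as an HA epitope lies directly upstream of the coding sequence, and a V5 tag sits downstream of attB2. The annotation spans the full-length PIK3R1 sequence, but the premature stop at codon 386 should end translation early, giving a truncated p85α that would not be expected to carry the C-terminal V5 tag. An EMCV IRES followed by EGFP lets transduced cells be identified by fluorescence from the same transcript, and a WPRE enhances expression. No mammalian drug-resistance marker is annotated.

According to the record, the construct is meant for lentiviral expression of this PIK3R1 variant and comes from a systematic functional annotation of somatic cancer mutations.
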