Addgene plasmid #116604: pHAGE-PIK3R1-R386*
Purpose: Lentiviral expression of PIK3R1 R386*
Depositing lab: Gordon Mills & Kenneth Scott. Depositing organization: Baylor College of Medicine. Publication: Systematic Functional Annotation of Somatic Mutations in Cancer. Ng PK, Li J, Jeong KJ, Shao S, Chen H, Tsang YH, Sengupta S, Wang Z, Bhavana VH, Tran R, Soewito S, Minussi DC, Moreno D, Kong K, Dogruluk T, Lu H, Gao J, Tokheim C, Zhou DC, Johnson AM, Zeng J, Ip CKM, Ju Z, Wester M, Yu S, Li Y, Vellano CP, Schultz N, Karchin R, Ding L, Lu Y, Cheung LWT, Chen K, Shaw KR, Meric-Bernstam F, Scott KL, Yi S, Sahni N, Liang H, Mills GB. Cancer Cell. 2018 Mar 12;33(3):450-462.e10. doi: 10.1016/j.ccell.2018.01.021. PubMed 29533785.
Backbone
  Vector backbone: pHAGE
  Vector type: Lentiviral
Growth in bacteria
  Bacterial resistance: Ampicillin, 100 μg/mL
  Growth temperature: 37°C
  Growth strain: Stbl3
  Copy number: High Copy
Gene/Insert
  Gene/Insert name: PIK3R1
  Species: H. sapiens (human)
  Mutation: R386*
  Entrez Gene: PIK3R1 (a.k.a. AGM7, GRB1, IMD36, p85, p85-ALPHA, p85alpha)
  Cloning method: Gateway Cloning
Terms and licenses: Academic/Nonprofit Terms; Industry Terms: Not Available to Industry
How to cite: pHAGE-PIK3R1-R386* was a gift from Gordon Mills & Kenneth Scott (Addgene plasmid # 116604 ; http://n2t.net/addgene:116604 ; RRID:Addgene_116604)
