>Addgene plasmid #116604 | pHAGE-PIK3R1-R386* | depositor partial sequence | sequence record 219479 | insert
ATGAGTGCTGAGGGGTACCAGTACAGAGCGCTGTATGATTATAAAAAGGAAAGAGAAGAAGATATTGACT
TGCACTTGGGTGACATATTGACTGTGAATAAAGGGTCCTTAGTAGCTCTTGGATTCAGTGATGGACAGGA
AGCCAGGCCTGAAGAAATTGGCTGGTTAAATGGCTATAATGAAACCACAGGGGAAAGGGGGGACTTTCCG
GGAACTTATGTAGAATATATTGGAAGGAAAAAAATCTCGCCTCCCACACCAAAGCCCCGGCCACCTCGGC
CTCTTCCTGTTGCACCAGGTTCTTCGAAAACTGAAGCAGATGTTGAACAACAAGCTTTGACTCTCCCGGA
TCTTGCAGAGCAGTTTGCCCCTCCTGACATTGCCCCGCCTCTTCTTATCAAGCTCGTGGAAGCCATTGAA
AAGAAAGGTCTGGAATGTTCAACTCTATACAGAACACAGAGCTCCAGCAACCTGGCAGAATTACGACAGC
TTCTTGATTGTGATACACCCTCCGTGGACTTGGAAATGATCGATGTGCACGTTTTGGCTGACGCTTTCAA
ACGCTATCTCCTGGACTTACCAAATCCTGTCATTCCAGCAGCCGTTTACAGTGAAATGATTTCTTTAGCT
CCAGAAGTACAAAGCTCCGAAGAATATATTCAGCTATTGAAGAAGCTTATTAGGTCGCCTAGCATACCTC
ATCAGTATTGGCTTACGCTTCAGTATTTGTTAAAACATTTCTTCAAGCTCTCTCAAACCTCCAGCAAAAA
TCTGTTGAATGCAAGAGTACTCTCTGAAATTTTCAGCCCTATGCTTTTCAGATTCTCAGCAGCCAGCTCT
GATAATACTGAAAACCTCATAAAAGTTATAGAAATTTTAATCTCAACTGAATGGAATGAACGACAGCCTG
CACCAGCACTGCCTCCTAAACCACCAAAACCTACTACTGTAGCCAACAACGGTATGAATAACAATATGTC
CTTACAAGATGCTGAATGGTACTGGGGAGATATCTCGAGGGAAGAAGTGAATGAAAAACTTCGAGATACA
GCAGACGGGACCTTTTTGGTACGAGATGCGTCTACTAAAATGCATGGTGATTATACTCTTACACTAAGGA
AAGGGGGAAATAACAAATTAATCAAAATATTTCATTGAGATGGGAAATATGGCTTCTCTGACCCATTAAC
CTTCAGTTCTGTGGTTGAATTAATAAACCACTACCGGAATGAATCTCTAGCTCAGTATAATCCCAAATTG
GATGTGAAATTACTTTATCCAGTATCCAAATACCAACAGGATCAAGTTGTCAAAGAAGATAATATTGAAG
CTGTAGGGAAAAAATTACATGAATATAACACTCAGTTTCAAGAAAAAAGTCGAGAATATGATAGATTATA
TGAAGAATATACCCGCACATCCCAGGAAATCCAAATGAAAAGGACAGCTATTGAAGCATTTAATGAAACC
ATAAAAATATTTGAAGAACAGTGCCAGACCCAAGAGCGGTACAGCAAAGAATACATAGAAAAGTTTAAAC
GTGAAGGCAATGAGAAAGAAATACAAAGGATTATGCATAATTATGATAAGTTGAAGTCTCGAATCAGTGA
AATTATTGACAGTAGAAGAAGATTGGAAGAAGACTTGAAGAAGCAGGCAGCTGAGTATCGAGAAATTGAC
AAACGTATGAACAGCATTAAACCAGACCTTATCCAGCTGAGAAAGACGAGAGACCAATACTTGATGTGGT
TGACTCAAAAAGGTGTTCGGCAAAAGAAGTTGAACGAGTGGTTGGGCAATGAAAACACTGAAGACCAATA
TTCACTGGTGGAAGATGATGAAGATTTGCCCCATCATGATGAGAAGACATGGAATGTTGGAAGCAGCAAC
CGAAACAAAGCTGAAAACCTGTTGCGAGGGAAGCGAGATGGCACTTTTCTTGTCCGGGAGAGCAGTAAAC
AGGGCTGCTATGCCTGCTCTGTAGTGGTGGACGGCGAAGTAAAGCATTGTGTCATAAACAAAACAGCAAC
TGGCTATGGCTTTGCCGAGCCCTATAACTTGTACAGCTCTCTGAAAGAACTGGTGCTACATTACCAACAC
ACCTCCCTTGTGCAGCACAACGACTCCCTCAATGTCACACTAGCCTACCCAGTATATGCACAGCAGAGGC
GATG
